>Addgene plasmid #158311 | pLKO_Ollas.C.FLAG_NGFR | addgene full sequence | sequence record 329894 | Addgene NGS Result
TCGACGGTATCGATCACGAGACTAGTATCGAGCGGCCGCCCCCTTCACCGAGGGCCTATTTCCCATGATT
CCTTCATATTTGCATATACGATACAAGGCTGTTAGAGAGATAATTGGAATTAATTTGACTGTAAACACAA
AGATATTAGTACAAAATACGTGACGTAGAAAGTAATAATTTCTTGGGTAGTTTGCAGTTTTAAAATTATG
TTTTAAAATGGACTATCATATGCTTACCGTAACTTGAAAGTATTTCGATTTCTTGGCTTTATATATCTTG
TGGAAAGGACGAAACACCGGGTCTTCGAGAAGACCTGTTTTAGAGCTAGAAATAGCAAGTTAAAATAAGG
CTAGTCCGTTATCAACTTGAAAAAGTGGCACCGAGTCGGTGCTTTTTTTAATTCTCGACCTCGAGACAAA
TGGCAGTATTCATCCACAATTTTAAAAGAAAAGGGGGGATTGGGGGGTACAGTGCAGGGGAAAGAATAGT
AGACATAATAGCAACAGACATACAAACTAAAGAATTACAAAAACAAATTACAAAAATTCAAAATTTTCGG
GTTTATTACAGGGACAGCAGAGATCCACTTTGGCCGCGGCTCGAGGCGATAAGCTTTGCAAAGATGGATA
AAGTTTTAAACAGAGAGGAATCTTTGCAGCTAATGGACCTTCTAGGTCTTGAAAGGAGTGGGAATTGGCT
CCGGTGCCCGTCAGTGGGCAGAGCGCACATCGCCCACAGTCCCCGAGAAGTTGGGGGGAGGGGTCGGCAA
TTGAACCGGTGCCTAGAGAAGGTGGCGCGGGGTAAACTGGGAAAGTGATGTCGTGTACTGGCTCCGCCTT
TTTCCCGAGGGTGGGGGAGAACCGTATATAAGTGCAGTAGTCGCCGTGAACGTTCTTTTTCGCAACGGGT
TTGCCGCCAGAACACAGGTAAGTGCCGTGTGTGGTTCCCGCGGGCCTGGCCTCTTTACGGGTTATGGCCC
TTGCGTGCCTTGAATTACTTCCACCTGGCTGCAGTACGTGATTCTTGATCCCGAGCTTCGGGTTGGAAGT
GGGTGGGAGAGTTCGAGGCCTTGCGCTTAAGGAGCCCCTTCGCCTCGTGCTTGAGTTGAGGCCTGGCCTG
GGCGCTGGGGCCGCCGCGTGCGAATCTGGTGGCACCTTCGCGCCTGTCTCGCTGCTTTCGATAAGTCTCT
AGCCATTTAAAATTTTTGATGACCTGCTGCGACGCTTTTTTTCTGGCAAGATAGTCTTGTAAATGCGGGC
CAAGATCTGCACACTGGTATTTCGGTTTTTGGGGCCGCGGGCGGCGACGGGGCCCGTGCGTCCCAGCGCA
CATGTTCGGCGAGGCGGGGCCTGCGAGCGCGGCCACCGAGAATCGGACGGGGGTAGTCTCAAGCTGGCCG
GCCTGCTCTGGTGCCTGGCCTCGCGCCGCCGTGTATCGCCCCGCCCTGGGCGGCAAGGCTGGCCCGGTCG
GCACCAGTTGCGTGAGCGGAAAGATGGCCGCTTCCCGGCCCTGCTGCAGGGAGCTCAAAATGGAGGACGC
GGCGCTCGGGAGAGCGGGCGGGTGAGTCACCCACACAAAGGAAAAGGGCCTTTCCGTCCTCAGCCGTCGC
TTCATGTGACTCCACGGAGTACCGGGCGCCGTCCAGGCACCTCGATTAGTTCTCGAGCTTTTGGAGTACG
TCGTCTTTAGGTTGGGGGGAGGGGTTTTATGCGATGGAGTTTCCCCACACTGAGTGGGTGGAGACTGAAG
TTAGGCCAGCTTGGCACTTGATGTAATTCTCCTTGGAATTTGCCCTTTTTGAGTTTGGATCTTGGTTCAT
TCTCAAGCCTCAGACAGTGGTTCAAAGTTTTTTTCTTCCATTTCAGGTGTCGTGAGGAATTCTGCAGTCG
ATCGACGGTACCGCGGGCCCGGGATCCACGGTCGCCACCATGGGGGCAGGTGCCACCGGCCGCGCCATGG
ACGGGCCGCGCCTGCTGCTGTTGCTGCTTCTGGGGGTGTCCCTTGGAGGTGCCAAGGAGGCATGCAGCGG
CTTCGCCAACGAGCTGGGCCCCAGGCTGATGGGCAAGTGCGGAGGAGGCGGGGGAGGGGAGGACCAGGTG
GACCCCAGGCTGATCGACGGCAAGGGAGGAGGCGGGGGAGGGGACTACAAAGACGATGACGACAAGCCCA
CAGGCCTGTACACACACAGCGGTGAGTGCTGCAAAGCCTGCAACCTGGGCGAGGGTGTGGCCCAGCCTTG
TGGAGCCAACCAGACCGTGTGTGAGCCCTGCCTGGACAGCGTGACGTTCTCCGACGTGGTGAGCGCGACC
GAGCCGTGCAAGCCGTGCACCGAGTGCGTGGGGCTCCAGAGCATGTCGGCGCCGTGCGTGGAGGCCGACG
ACGCCGTGTGCCGCTGCGCCTACGGCTACTACCAGGATGAGACGACTGGGCGCTGCGAGGCGTGCCGCGT
GTGCGAGGCGGGCTCGGGCCTCGTGTTCTCCTGCCAGGACAAGCAGAACACCGTGTGCGAGGAGTGCCCC
GACGGCACGTATTCCGACGAGGCCAACCACGTGGACCCGTGCCTGCCCTGCACCGTGTGCGAGGACACCG
AGCGCCAGCTCCGCGAGTGCACACGCTGGGCCGACGCCGAGTGCGAGGAGATCCCTGGCCGTTGGATTAC
ACGGTCCACACCCCCAGAGGGCTCGGACAGCACAGCCCCCAGCACCCAGGAGCCTGAGGCACCTCCAGAA
CAAGACCTCATAGCCAGCACGGTGGCAGGTGTGGTGACCACAGTGATGGGCAGCTCCCAGCCCGTGGTGA
CCCGAGGCACCACCGACAACCTCATCCCTGTCTATTGCTCCATCCTGGCTGCTGTGGTTGTGGGCCTTGT
GGCCTACATAGCCTTCAAGAGGTGGAACAGGGGTATCCTCTAGAGCGGCCGCGTCGACAATCAACCTCTG
GATTACAAAATTTGTGAAAGATTGACTGGTATTCTTAACTATGTTGCTCCTTTTACGCTATGTGGATACG
CTGCTTTAATGCCTTTGTATCATGCTATTGCTTCCCGTATGGCTTTCATTTTCTCCTCCTTGTATAAATC
CTGGTTGCTGTCTCTTTATGAGGAGTTGTGGCCCGTTGTCAGGCAACGTGGCGTGGTGTGCACTGTGTTT
GCTGACGCAACCCCCACTGGTTGGGGCATTGCCACCACCTGTCAGCTCCTTTCCGGGACTTTCGCTTTCC
CCCTCCCTATTGCCACGGCGGAACTCATCGCCGCCTGCCTTGCCCGCTGCTGGACAGGGGCTCGGCTGTT
GGGCACTGACAATTCCGTGGTGTTGTCGGGGAAGCTGACGTCCTTTCCATGGCTGCTCGCCTGTGTTGCC
ACCTGGATTCTGCGCGGGACGTCCTTCTGCTACGTCCCTTCGGCCCTCAATCCAGCGGACCTTCCTTCCC
GCGGCCTGCTGCCGGCTCTGCGGCCTCTTCCGCATCTTCGCCTTCGCCCTCAGACGAGTCGGATCTCCCT
TTGGGCCGCCTCCCCGCCTGGGTACCTTTAAGACCAATGACTTACAAGGCAGCTGTAGATCTTAGCCACT
TTTTAAAAGAAAAGGGGGGACTGGAAGGGCTAATTCACTCCCAACGAAGATAAGATCTGCTTTTTGCTTG
TACTGGGTCTCTCTGGTTAGACCAGATCTGAGCCTGGGAGCTCTCTGGCTAACTAGGGAACCCACTGCTT
AAGCCTCAATAAAGCTTGCCTTGAGTGCTTCAAGTAGTGTGTGCCCGTCTGTTGTGTGACTCTGGTAACT
AGAGATCCCTCAGACCCTTTTAGTCAGTGTGGAAAATCTCTAGCAGTAGTAGTTCATGTCATCTTATTAT
TCAGTATTTATAACTTGCAAAGAAATGAATATCAGAGAGTGAGAGGAACTTGTTTATTGCAGCTTATAAT
GGTTACAAATAAAGCAATAGCATCACAAATTTCACAAATAAAGCATTTTTTTCACTGCATTCTAGTTGTG
GTTTGTCCAAACTCATCAATGTATCTTATCATGTCTGGCTCTAGCTATCCCGCCCCTAACTCCGCCCATC
CCGCCCCTAACTCCGCCCAGTTCCGCCCATTCTCCGCCCCATGGCTGACTAATTTTTTTTATTTATGCAG
AGGCCGAGGCCGCCTCGGCCTCTGAGCTATTCCAGAAGTAGTGAGGAGGCTTTTTTGGAGGCCTAGGGAC
GTACCCAATTCGCCCTATAGTGAGTCGTATTACGCGCGCTCACTGGCCGTCGTTTTACAACGTCGTGACT
GGGAAAACCCTGGCGTTACCCAACTTAATCGCCTTGCAGCACATCCCCCTTTCGCCAGCTGGCGTAATAG
CGAAGAGGCCCGCACCGATCGCCCTTCCCAACAGTTGCGCAGCCTGAATGGCGAATGGG
[124 nt withheld, positions 4400-4523]
C
[91 nt withheld, positions 4525-4615]
A
[49 nt withheld, positions 4617-4665]
CCTTTGACGTTGGAGTCCACGTTCTTT
[37 nt withheld, positions 4693-4729]
ACCCTATCTCGGTCTATTCTTTTGATTTATAAGGGATTTTGCCGATTTCGGCCTATTGGTTAAAAAATGA
GCTGATTTAACAAAAATTTAACGCGAATTTTAACAAAATATTAACGCTTACAATTTAGGTGGCACTTTTC
GGGGAAATGTGCGCGGAACCCCTATTTGTTTATTTTTCTAAATACATTCAAATATGTATCCGCTCATGAG
ACAATAACCCTGATAAATGCTTCAATAATATTGAAAAAGGAAGAGTATGAGTATTCAACATTTCCGTGTC
GCCCTTATTCCCTTTTTTGCGGCATTTTGCCTTCCTGTTTTTGCTCACCCAGAAACGCTGGTGAAAGTAA
AAGATGCTGAAGATCAGTTGGGTGCACGAGTGGGTTACATCGAACTGGATCTCAACAGCGGTAAGATCCT
TGAGAGTTTTCGCCCCGAAGAACGTTTTCCAATGATGAGCACTTTTAAAGTTCTGCTATGTGGCGCGGTA
TTATCCCGTATTGACGCCGGGCAAGAGCAACTCGGTCGCCGCATACACTATTCTCAGAATGACTTGGTTG
AGTACTCACCAGTCACAGAAAAGCATCTTACGGATGGCATGACAGTAAGAGAATTATGCAGTGCTGCCAT
AACCATGAGTGATAACACTGCGGCCAACTTACTTCTGACAACGATCGGAGGACCGAAGGAGCTAACCGCT
TTTTTGCACAACATGGGGGATCATGTAACTCGCCTTGATCGTTGGGAACCGGAGCTGAATGAAGCCATAC
CAAACGACGAGCGTGACACCACGATGCCTGTAGCAATGGCAACAACGTTGCGCAAACTATTAACTGGCGA
ACTACTTACTCTAGCTTCCCGGCAACAATTAATAGACTGGATGGAGGCGGATAAAGTTGCAGGACCACTT
CTGCGCTCGGCCCTTCCGGCTGGCTGGTTTATTGCTGATAAATCTGGAGCCGGTGAGCGTGGGTCTCGCG
GTATCATTGCAGCACTGGGGCCAGATGGTAAGCCCTCCCGTATCGTAGTTATCTACACGACGGGGAGTCA
GGCAACTATGGATGAACGAAATAGACAGATCGCTGAGATAGGTGCCTCACTGATTAAGCATTGGTAACTG
TCAGACCAAGTTTACTCATATATACTTTAGATTGATTTAAAACTTCATTTTTAATTTAAAAGGATCTAGG
TGAAGATCCTTTTTGATAATCTCATGACCAAAATCCCTTAACGTGAGTTTTCGTTCCACTGAGCGTCAGA
CCCCGTAGAAAAGATCAAAGGATCTTCTTGAGATCCTTTTTTTCTGCGCGTAATCTGCTGCTTGCAAACA
AAAAAACCACCGCTACCAGCGGTGGTTTGTTTGCCGGATCAAGAGCTACCAACTCTTTTTCCGAAGGTAA
CTGGCTTCAGCAGAGCGCAGATACCAAATACTGTTCTTCTAGTGTAGCCGTAGTTAGGCCACCACTTCAA
GAACTCTGTAGCACCGCCTACATACCTCGCTCTGCTAATCCTGTTACCAGTGGCTGCTGCCAGTGGCGAT
AAGTCGTGTCTTACCGGGTTGGACTCAAGACGATAGTTACCGGATAAGGCGCAGCGGTCGGGCTGAACGG
GGGGTTCGTGCACACAGCCCAGCTTGGAGCGAACGACCTACACCGAACTGAGATACCTACAGCGTGAGCT
ATGAGAAAGCGCCACGCTTCCCGAAGGGAGAAAGGCGGACAGGTATCCGGTAAGCGGCAGGGTCGGAACA
GGAGAGCGCACGAGGGAGCTTCCAGGGGGAAACGCCTGGTATCTTTATAGTCCTGTCGGGTTTCGCCACC
TCTGACTTGAGCGTCGATTTTTGTGATGCTCGTCAGGGGGGCGGAGCCTATGGAAAAACGCCAGCAACGC
GGCCTTTTTACGGTTCCTGGCCTTTTGCTGGCCTTTTGCTCACATGTTCTTTCCTGCGTTATCCCCTGAT
TCTGTGGATAACCGTATTACCGCCTTTGAGTGAGCTGATACCGCTCGCCGCAGCCGAACGACCGAGCGCA
GCGAGTCAGTGAGCGAGGAAGCGGAAGAGCGCCCAATACGCAAACCGCCTCTCCCCGCGCGTTGGCCGAT
TCATTAATGCAGCTGGCACGACAGGTTTCCCGACTGGAAAGCGGGCAGTGAGCGCAACGCAATTAATGTG
AGTTAGCTCACTCATTAGGCACCCCAGGCTTTACACTTTATGCTTCCGGCTCGTATGTTGTGTGGAATTG
TGAGCGGATAACAATTTCACACAGGAAACAGCTATGACCATGATTACGCCAAGCGCGCAATTAACCCTCA
CTAAAGGGAACAAAAGCTGGAGCTGCAAGCTTAATGTAGTCTTATGCAATACTCTTGTAGTCTTGCAACA
TGGTAACGATGAGTTAGCAACATGCCTTACAAGGAGAGAAAAAGCACCGTGCATGGCGATTGGTGGAAGT
AAGGTGGTACGATCGTGCCTTATTAGGAAGGCAACAGACGGGTCTGACATGGATTGGACGAACCACTGAA
TTGCCGCATTGCAGAGATATTGTATTTAAGTGCCTAGCTCGATACATAAACGGGTCTCTCTGGTTAGACC
AGATCTGAGCCTGGGAGCTCTCTGGCTAACTAGGGAACCCACTGCTTAAGCCTCAATAAAGCTTGCCTTG
AGTGCTTCAAGTAGTGTGTGCCCGTCTGTTGTGTGACTCTGGTAACTAGAGATCCCTCAGACCCTTTTAG
TCAGTGTGGAAAATCTCTAGCAGTGGCGCCCGAACAGGGACTTGAAAGCGAAAGGGAAACCAGAGGAGCT
CTCTCGACGCAGGACTCGGCTTGCTGAAGCGCGCACGGCAAGAGGCGAGGGGCGGCGACTGGTGAGTACG
CCAAAAATTTTGACTAGCGGAGGCTAGAAGGAGAGAGATGGGTGCGAGAGCGTCAGTATTAAGCGGGGGA
GAATTAGATCGCGATGGGAAAAAATTCGGTTAAGGCCAGGGGGAAAGAAAAAATATAAATTAAAACATAT
AGTATGGGCAAGCAGGGAGCTAGAACGATTCGCAGTTAATCCTGGCCTGTTAGAAACATCAGAAGGCTGT
AGACAAATACTGGGACAGCTACAACCATCCCTTCAGACAGGATCAGAAGAACTTAGATCATTATATAATA
CAGTAGCAACCCTCTATTGTGTGCATCAAAGGATAGAGATAAAAGACACCAAGGAAGCTTTAGACAAGAT
AGAGGAAGAGCAAAACAAAAGTAAGACCACCGCACAGCAAGCGGCCGCTGATCTTCAGACCTGGAGGAGG
AGATATGAGGGACAATTGGAGAAGTGAATTATATAAATATAAAGTAGTAAAAATTGAACCATTAGGAGTA
GCACCCACCAAGGCAAAGAGAAGAGTGGTGCAGAGAGAAAAAAGAGCAGTGGGAATAGGAGCTTTGTTCC
TTGGGTTCTTGGGAGCAGCAGGAAGCACTATGGGCGCAGCGTCAATGACGCTGACGGTACAGGCCAGACA
ATTATTGTCTGGTATAGTGCAGCAGCAGAACAATTTGCTGAGGGCTATTGAGGCGCAACAGCATCTGTTG
CAACTCACAGTCTGGGGCATCAAGCAGCTCCAGGCAAGAATCCTGGCTGTGGAAAGATACCTAAAGGATC
AACAGCTCCTGGGGATTTGGGGTTGCTCTGGAAAACTCATTTGCACCACTGCTGTGCCTTGGAATGCTAG
TTGGAGTAATAAATCTCTGGAACAGATTTGGAATCACACGACCTGGATGGAGTGGGACAGAGAAATTAAC
AATTACACAAGCTTAATACACTCCTTAATTGAAGAATCGCAAAACCAGCAAGAAAAGAATGAACAAGAAT
TATTGGAATTAGATAAATGGGCAAGTTTGTGGAATTGGTTTAACATAACAAATTGGCTGTGGTATATAAA
ATTATTCATAATGATAGTAGGAGGCTTGGTAGGTTTAAGAATAGTTTTTGCTGTACTTTCTATAGTGAAT
AGAGTTAGGCAGGGATATTCACCATTATCGTTTCAGACCCACCTCCCAACCCCGAGGGGACCCGACAGGC
CCGAAGGAATAGAAGAAGAAGGTGGAGAGAGAGACAGAGACAGATCCATTCGATTAGTGAACGGATC
Features (pLannotate 1.2.2; 29 found; start..end, strand, type, name):
     50..290     +  promoter       U6 promoter: RNA polymerase III promoter for human U6 snRNA
    317..392     +  misc_RNA       gRNA scaffold: guide RNA scaffold for the Streptococcus pyogenes CRISPR/Cas9 system
    440..557     +  misc_feature   cPPT/CTS: central polypurine tract and central termination sequence of HIV-1
    624..690     +  CDS            small t antigen (fragment): SV40 (simian virus 40) small t antigen
    697..1875    +  promoter       EF-1α promoter: strong constitutive promoter for human elongation factor EF-1α
   1892..1917    +  misc_feature   MCS (fragment): multiple cloning site
   1930..2898    +  CDS            NGFR (fragment): TNR16_HUMAN - Also known as TNFRSF16. Experimental evidence at protein level: Swiss-Prot protein existence level 1. Low affinity receptor which can bind to NGF, BDNF, NTF3, and NTF4. Forms a heterodimeric receptor with SORCS2 that binds the precursor forms of NGF, BDNF and NTF3 with high affinity, and has much lower affinity for mature NGF and BDNF (PubMed:24908487). Plays an important role in differentiation and survival of specific neuronal populations during development (By similarity). Can mediate cell survival as well as cell death of neural cells. Plays a role in the inactivation of RHOA
   2929..3517    +  misc_feature   WPRE: woodchuck hepatitis virus posttranscriptional regulatory element
   3522..3659    +  CDS            nef (fragment): NEF_HV1LA - Experimental evidence at protein level: Swiss-Prot protein existence level 1. Extracellular Nef protein targets CD4(+) T-lymphocytes for apoptosis by interacting with CXCR4 surface receptors. From Human immunodeficiency virus type 1 group M subtype B (isolate Lai) (HIV-1).
   3645..3825    +  LTR            5' LTR (truncated): truncated 5' long terminal repeat (LTR) from HIV-1
   3897..4018    +  polyA_signal   SV40 poly(A) signal: SV40 polyadenylation signal
   4058..4193    +  rep_origin     SV40 ori: SV40 origin of replication
   4214..4232    -  promoter       T7 promoter: promoter for bacteriophage T7 RNA polymerase
   4240..4395    +  CDS            lacZα (fragment): LacZα fragment of β-galactosidase; lacZ fragment
   4400..4828    +  rep_origin     f1 ori (sequence partly withheld): f1 bacteriophage origin of replication; arrow indicates direction of (+) strand synthesis
   4881..4985    +  promoter       AmpR promoter: bla
   4986..5846    +  CDS            AmpR: β-lactamase; bla; confers resistance to ampicillin, carbenicillin, and related antibiotics
   6017..6605    +  rep_origin     ori: high-copy-number ColE1/pMB1/pBR322/pUC origin of replication
   6788..6880    +  CDS            lacI (fragment): lac repressor; lacI; The lac repressor binds to the lac operator to inhibit transcription in E. coli. This inhibition can be relieved by adding lactose or isopropyl-β-D-thiogalactopyranoside (IPTG).
   6893..6914    +  protein_bind   CAP binding site: CAP binding activates transcription in the presence of cAMP. E. coli catabolite activator protein
   6929..6959    +  promoter       lac promoter: promoter for the E. coli lac operon
   6967..6983    +  protein_bind   lac operator: The lac repressor binds to the lac operator to inhibit transcription in E. coli. This inhibition can be relieved by adding lactose or isopropyl-β-D-thiogalactopyranoside (IPTG). lac repressor encoded by lacI
   7028..7046    +  promoter       T3 promoter: promoter for bacteriophage T3 RNA polymerase
   7074..7300    +  promoter       RSV promoter: Rous sarcoma virus enhancer/promoter
   7301..7481    +  LTR            5' LTR (truncated): truncated 5' long terminal repeat (LTR) from HIV-1
   7528..7653    +  misc_feature   HIV-1 Ψ: packaging signal of human immunodeficiency virus type 1
   7637..8000    +  CDS            HIV-1 gag (fragment): gag protein from human immunodeficiency virus 1; gag
   8146..8379    +  misc_feature   RRE: The Rev response element (RRE) of HIV-1 allows for Rev-dependent mRNA export from the nucleus to the cytoplasm.
   8756..8856    +  CDS            Rev (fragment): human immunodeficiency virus 1 (HIV-1) Rev protein; rev; enhances nuclear export of unspliced and incompletely spliced viral mRNAs
