[The description below was written by a language model from this plasmid's Addgene catalogue record and pLannotate feature annotations shown in this document.]
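Description:
pLKO_Ollas.C.FLAG_NGFR is a lentiviral CRISPR vector on the pLKO backbone (sequenced record about 8.9 kb) that pairs an sgRNA expression cassette with a protein barcode ("Pro-Code") for tracking transduced cells. It is propagated in E. coli through a high-copy ColE1/pUC-type origin with ampicillin selection (AmpR). The backbone also carries an f1 origin, an SV40 origin and poly(A) signal, and remnants of lac and T3/T7 cloning-vector elements. No mammalian drug-resistance marker is annotated, so the surface reporter appears to be the only means of identifying transduced cells.

The viral genome is transcribed from an RSV promoter fused to a truncated HIV-1 5' LTR, an arrangement typical of Tat-independent, third-generation designs. This is followed by the Ψ packaging signal with a partial gag sequence, the RRE for Rev-dependent nuclear export, and a cPPT/CTS element. A truncated LTR is also annotated at the 3' end.

Within this frame, a human U6 Pol III promoter sits upstream of the S. pyogenes Cas9 guide RNA scaffold. The short gap between them serves as the site for cloning an sgRNA; no Cas9 is encoded, so it must be supplied separately. Downstream, the EF-1α promoter drives human NGFR lacking its signaling domain (dNGFR), which acts as an inert cell-surface scaffold. It carries an N-terminal combination of the epitope tags recorded as Ollas, C and FLAG, and a WPRE follows to enhance expression.

Each Pro-Code vector displays a distinct epitope combination. Linking one sgRNA to one barcode lets antibody-based cytometry reveal which guide each cell received, enabling pooled phenotypic CRISPR screens at single-cell resolution.
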