Addgene plasmid #158311: pLKO_Ollas.C.FLAG_NGFR
Purpose: Protein Barcode (Pro-Code) for vector/cell tracking. Contains U6 trRNA cassette for sgRNA cloning. Enables phenotypic CRISPR screens at a single cell resolution (using cytometry).
Depositing lab: Brian Brown. Depositing organization: Icahn School of Medicine at Mount Sinai. Publication: Protein Barcodes Enable High-Dimensional Single-Cell CRISPR Screens. Wroblewska A, Dhainaut M, Ben-Zvi B, Rose SA, Park ES, Amir ED, Bektesevic A, Baccarini A, Merad M, Rahman AH, Brown BD. Cell. 2018 Nov 1;175(4):1141-1155.e16. doi: 10.1016/j.cell.2018.09.022. Epub 2018 Oct 18. PubMed 30343902.
Backbone
  Vector backbone: pLKO
  Backbone size w/o insert (bp): 9000
  Vector type: Lentiviral, CRISPR
Growth in bacteria
  Bacterial resistance: Ampicillin, 100 μg/mL
  Growth temperature: 37°C
  Growth strain: NEB Stable
  Copy number: High Copy
Gene/Insert
  Gene/Insert name: Pro-Code Tagged human dNGFR
  Species: H. sapiens (human)
  Insert size (bp): 1000
  Mutation: Truncation of the signaling domain
  Entrez Gene: NGFR (a.k.a. CD271, Gp80-LNGFR, TNFRSF16, p75(NTR), p75NTR)
  Promoter: EF1a
  Tag / fusion protein: Ollas.C.FLAG (N terminal on insert)
  Cloning method: Restriction Enzyme; 5′ cloning site Unknown (unknown if destroyed)
  Sequencing primers: 5′ cctttttgagtttggatcttggttcat
Terms and licenses: Academic/Nonprofit Terms; Industry Terms: Not Available to Industry
How to cite: pLKO_Ollas.C.FLAG_NGFR was a gift from Brian Brown (Addgene plasmid # 158311 ; http://n2t.net/addgene:158311 ; RRID:Addgene_158311)
