>Addgene plasmid #158311 | pLKO_Ollas.C.FLAG_NGFR | depositor partial sequence | sequence record 305491 | Tagged NGFR
ATGGGGGCAGGTGCCACCGGCCGCGCCATGGACGGGCCGCGCCTGCTGCTGTTGCTGCTTCTGGGGGTGT
CCCTTGGAGGTGCCAAGGAGGCATGCAGCGGCTTCGCCAACGAGCTGGGCCCCAGGCTGATGGGCAAGTG
CGGAGGAGGCGGGGGAGGGGAGGACCAGGTGGACCCCAGGCTGATCGACGGCAAGGGAGGAGGCGGGGGA
GGGGACTACAAAGACGATGACGACAAGCCCACAGGCCTGTACACACACAGCGGTGAGTGCTGCAAAGCCT
GCAACCTGGGCGAGGGTGTGGCCCAGCCTTGTGGAGCCAACCAGACCGTGTGTGAGCCCTGCCTGGACAG
CGTGACGTTCTCCGACGTGGTGAGCGCGACCGAGCCGTGCAAGCCGTGCACCGAGTGCGTGGGGCTCCAG
AGCATGTCGGCGCCGTGCGTGGAGGCCGACGACGCCGTGTGCCGCTGCGCCTACGGCTACTACCAGGATG
AGACGACTGGGCGCTGCGAGGCGTGCCGCGTGTGCGAGGCGGGCTCGGGCCTCGTGTTCTCCTGCCAGGA
CAAGCAGAACACCGTGTGCGAGGAGTGCCCCGACGGCACGTATTCCGACGAGGCCAACCACGTGGACCCG
TGCCTGCCCTGCACCGTGTGCGAGGACACCGAGCGCCAGCTCCGCGAGTGCACACGCTGGGCCGACGCCG
AGTGCGAGGAGATCCCTGGCCGTTGGATTACACGGTCCACACCCCCAGAGGGCTCGGACAGCACAGCCCC
CAGCACCCAGGAGCCTGAGGCACCTCCAGAACAAGACCTCATAGCCAGCACGGTGGCAGGTGTGGTGACC
ACAGTGATGGGCAGCTCCCAGCCCGTGGTGACCCGAGGCACCACCGACAACCTCATCCCTGTCTATTGCT
CCATCCTGGCTGCTGTGGTTGTGGGCCTTGTGGCCTACATAGCCTTCAAGAGGTGGAACAGGGGTATCCT
CTAG
